>Addgene plasmid #89497 | Tet-pLKO-FOXM1-shRNA-81 | addgene full sequence | sequence record 181253 | Addgene NGS Result
GCGACCCACACCTTGCCGATGTCGAGCCCGACGCGCGTGAGGAAGAGTTCTTGCAGCTCGGTGACCCGCT
CGATGTGGCGGTCCGGATCGACGGTGTGGCGCGTGGCGGGGTAGTCGGCGAACGCGGCGGCGAGGGTGCG
TACGGCCCTGGGGACGTCGTCGCGGGTGGCGAGGCGCACCGTGGGCTTGTACTCGGTCATGGTAAGCTCC
GGTGGATCCTTATCATCGTGTTTTTCAAAGGAAAACCACGTCCCCGTGGTTCGGGGGGCCTAGACGTTTT
TTTAACCTCGACTAAACACATGTAAAGCATGTGCACCGAGGCCCCAGATCAGATCCCATACAATGGGGTA
CCTTCTGGGCATCCTTCAGCCCCTTGTTGAATACGCTTGAGGAGAGCCATTTGACTCTTTCCACAACTAT
CCAACTCACAACGTGGCACTGGGGTTGTGCCGCCTTTGCAGGTGTATCTTATACACGTGGCTTTTGGCCG
CAGAGGCACCTGTCGCCAGGTGGGGGGTTCCGCTGCCTGCAAAGGGTCGCTACAGACGTTGTTTGTCTTC
AAGAAGCTTCCAGAGGAACTGCTTCCTTCACGACATTCAACAGACCTTGCATTCCTTTGGCGAGAGGGGA
AAGACCCCTAGGAATGCTCGTCAAGAAGACAGGGCCAGGTTTCCGGGCCCTCACATTGCCAAAAGACGGC
AATATGGTGGAAAATAACATATAGACAAACGCACACCGGCCTTATTCCAAGCGGCTTCGGCCAGTAACGT
TAGGGGGGGGGGAGGGAGAGGGGCAGATCCCTAGAACTCCCGGGAGCCGCTGTACGCGGACCCACTTTCA
CATTTAAGTTGTTTTTCTAATCCGCATATGATCAATTCAAGGCCGAATAAGAAGGCTGGCTCTGCACCTT
GGTGATCAAATAATTCGATAGCTTGTCGTAATAATGGCGGCATACTATCAGTAGTAGGTGTTTCCCTTTC
TTCTTTAGCGACTTGATGCTCTTGATCTTCCAATACGCAACCTAAAGTAAAATGCCCCACAGCGCTGAGT
GCATATAATGCATTCTCTAGTGAAAAACCTTGTTGGCATAAAAAGGCTAATTGATTTTCGAGAGTTTCAT
ACTGTTTTTCTGTAGGCCGTGTACCTAAATGTACTTTTGCTCCATCGCGATGACTTAGTAAAGCACATCT
AAAACTTTTAGCGTTATTACGTAAAAAATCTTGCCAGCTTTCCCCTTCTAAAGGGCAAAAGTGAGTATGG
TGCCTATCTAACATCTCAATGGCTAAGGCGTCGAGCAAAGCCCGCTTATTTTTTACATGCCAATACAATG
TAGGCTGCTCTACACCTAGCTTCTGGGCGAGTTTACGGGTTGTTAAACCTTCGATTCCGACCTCATTAAG
CAGCTCTAATGCGCTGTTAATCACTTTACTTTTATCTAATCTAGACATATCAATTCGCCCTATAGTGAGT
CGTATTACAATTCTTTGCCAAAATGATGAGACAGCACAATAACCAGCACGTTGCCCAGGAGCTGTAGGAA
AAAGAAGAAGGCATGAACATGGTTAGCAGAGGGGCCCGGTTTGGACTCAGAGTATTTTATCCTCATCTCA
AACAGTGTATATCATTGTAACCATAAAGAGAAAGGCAGGATGATGACCAGGATGTAGTTGTTTCTACCAA
TAAGAATATTTCCACGCCAGCCAGAATTTATATGCAGAAATATTCTACCTTATCATTTAATTATAACAAT
TGTTCTCTAAAACTGTGCTGAAGTACAATATAATATACCCTGATTGCCTTGAAAAAAAAGTGATTAGAGA
AAGTACTTACAATCTGACAAATAAACAAAAGTGAATTTAAAAATTCGTTACAAATGCAAGCTAAAGTTTA
ACGAAAAAGTTACAGAAAATGAAAAGAAAATAAGAGGAGACAATGGTTGTCAACAGAGTAGAAAGTGAAA
GAAACAAAATTATCATGAGGGTCCATGGTGATACAAGGGACATCTTCCCATTCTAAACAACACCCTGAAA
ACTTTGCCCCCTCCATATAACATGAATTTTACAATAGCGAAAAAGAAAGAACAATCAAGGGTCCCCAAAC
TCACAGATCCCCCTGGGGAGAGAGGTCGGTGATTCGGTCAACGAGGGAGCCGACTGCCGACGTGCGCTCC
GGAGGCTTGCAGAATGCGGAACACCGCGCGGGCAGGAACAGGGCCCACACTACCGCCCCACACCCCGCCT
CCCGCACCGCCCCTTCCCGGCCGCTGCTCTCGGCGCGCCCTGCTGAGCAGCCGCTATTGGCCACAGCCCA
TCGCGGTCGGCGCGCTGCCATTGCTCCCTGGCGCTGTCCGTCTGCGAGGGTACTAGTGAGACGTGCGGCT
TCCGTTTGTCACGTCCGGCACGCCGCGAACCGCAAGGAACCTTCCCGACTTAGGGGCGGAGCAGGAAGCG
TCGCCGGGGGGCCCACAAGGGTAGCGGCGAAGATCCGGGTGACGCTGCGAACGGACGTGAAGAATGTGCG
AGACCCAGGGTCGGCGCCGCTGCGTTTCCCGGAACCACGCCCAGAGCAGCCGCGTCCCTGCGCAAACCCA
GGGCTGCCTTGGAAAAGGCGCAACCCCAACCCCCTCGAGCCGCGGCCAAAGTGGATCTCTGCTGTCCCTG
TAATAAACCCGAAAATTTTGAATTTTTGTAATTTGTTTTTGTAATTCTTTAGTTTGTATGTCTGTTGCTA
TTATGTCTACTATTCTTTCCCCTGCACTGTACCCCCCAATCCCCCCTTTTCTTTTAAAATTGTGGATGAA
TACTGCCATTTGTCTCGAGGTCGAGAATTCAAAAAAGGACCACTTTCCCTACTTTACTCGAGTAAAGTAG
GGAAAGTGGTCCTCCGGTGTCTCTATCACTGATAGGGAACTTATAAGTCTCTATCACTGATAGGGATTTC
ACGTTTATGGTGATTTCCCAGAACACATAGCGACATGCAAATATTGCGGCCGCTCGAGGCTAGTCTCGTG
ATCGATACCGTCGAGATCCGTTCACTAATCGAATGGATCTGTCTCTGTCTCTCTCTCCACCTTCTTCTTC
TATTCCTTCGGGCCTGTCGGGTCCCCTCGGGGTTGGGAGGTGGGTCTGAAACGATAATGGTGAATATCCC
TGCCTAACTCTATTCACTATAGAAAGTACAGCAAAAACTATTCTTAAACCTACCAAGCCTCCTACTATCA
TTATGAATAATTTTATATACCACAGCCAATTTGTTATGTTAAACCAATTCCACAAACTTGCCCATTTATC
TAATTCCAATAATTCTTGTTCATTCTTTTCTTGCTGGTTTTGCGATTCTTCAATTAAGGAGTGTATTAAG
CTTGTGTAATTGTTAATTTCTCTGTCCCACTCCATCCAGGTCGTGTGATTCCAAATCTGTTCCAGAGATT
TATTACTCCAACTAGCATTCCAAGGCACAGCAGTGGTGCAAATGAGTTTTCCAGAGCAACCCCAAATCCC
CAGGAGCTGTTGATCCTTTAGGTATCTTTCCACAGCCAGGATTCTTGCCTGGAGCTGCTTGATGCCCCAG
ACTGTGAGTTGCAACAGATGCTGTTGCGCCTCAATAGCCCTCAGCAAATTGTTCTGCTGCTGCACTATAC
CAGACAATAATTGTCTGGCCTGTACCGTCAGCGTCATTGACGCTGCGCCCATAGTGCTTCCTGCTGCTCC
CAAGAACCCAAGGAACAAAGCTCCTATTCCCACTGCTCTTTTTTCTCTCTGCACCACTCTTCTCTTTGCC
TTGGTGGGTGCTACTCCTAATGGTTCAATTTTTACTACTTTATATTTATATAATTCACTTCTCCAATTGT
CCCTCATATCTCCTCCTCCAGGTCTGAAGATCAGCGGCCGCTTGCTGTGCGGTGGTCTTACTTTTGTTTT
GCTCTTCCTCTATCTTGTCTAAAGCTTCCTTGGTGTCTTTTATCTCTATCCTTTGATGCACACAATAGAG
GGTTGCTACTGTATTATATAATGATCTAAGTTCTTCTGATCCTGTCTGAAGGGATGGTTGTAGCTGTCCC
AGTATTTGTCTACAGCCTTCTGATGTTTCTAACAGGCCAGGATTAACTGCGAATCGTTCTAGCTCCCTGC
TTGCCCATACTATATGTTTTAATTTATATTTTTTCTTTCCCCCTGGCCTTAACCGAATTTTTTCCCATCG
CGATCTAATTCTCCCCCGCTTAATACTGACGCTCTCGCACCCATCTCTCTCCTTCTAGCCTCCGCTAGTC
AAAATTTTTGGCGTACTCACCAGTCGCCGCCCCTCGCCTCTTGCCGTGCGCGCTTCAGCAAGCCGAGTCC
TGCGTCGAGAGAGCTCCTCTGGTTTCCCTTTCGCTTTCAAGTCCCTGTTCGGGCGCCACTGCTAGAGATT
TTCCACACTGACTAAAAGGGTCTGAGGGATCTCTAGTTACCAGAGTCACACAACAGACGGGCACACACTA
CTTGAAGCACTCAAGGCAAGCTTTATTGAGGCTTAAGCAGTGGGTTCCCTAGTTAGCCAGAGAGCTCCCA
GGCTCAGATCTGGTCTAACCAGAGAGACCCGTTTATGTATCGAGCTAGGCACTTAAATACAATATCTCTG
CAATGCGGCAATTCAGTGGTTCGTCCAATCCATGTCAGACCCGTCTGTTGCCTTCCTAATAAGGCACGAT
CGTACCACCTTACTTCCACCAATCGGCATGCACGGTGCTTTTTCTCTCCTTGTAAGGCATGTTGCTAACT
CATCGTTACCATGTTGCAAGACTACAAGAGTATTGCATAAGACTACATTAAGCTTGCAGCTCCAGCTTTT
GTTCCCTTTAGTGAGGGTTAATTGCGCGCTTGGCGTAATCATGGTCATAGCTGTTTCCTGTGTGAAATTG
TTATCCGCTCACAATTCCACACAACATACGAGCCGGAAGCATAAAGTGTAAAGCCTGGGGTGCCTAATGA
GTGAGCTAACTCACATTAATTGCGTTGCGCTCACTGCCCGCTTTCCAGTCGGGAAACCTGTCGTGCCAGC
TGCATTAATGAATCGGCCAACGCGCGGGGAGAGGCGGTTTGCGTATTGGGCGCTCTTCCGCTTCCTCGCT
CACTGACTCGCTGCGCTCGGTCGTTCGGCTGCGGCGAGCGGTATCAGCTCACTCAAAGGCGGTAATACGG
TTATCCACAGAATCAGGGGATAACGCAGGAAAGAACATGTGAGCAAAAGGCCAGCAAAAGGCCAGGAACC
GTAAAAAGGCCGCGTTGCTGGCGTTTTTCCATAGGCTCCGCCCCCCTGACGAGCATCACAAAAATCGACG
CTCAAGTCAGAGGTGGCGAAACCCGACAGGACTATAAAGATACCAGGCGTTTCCCCCTGGAAGCTCCCTC
GTGCGCTCTCCTGTTCCGACCCTGCCGCTTACCGGATACCTGTCCGCCTTTCTCCCTTCGGGAAGCGTGG
CGCTTTCTCATAGCTCACGCTGTAGGTATCTCAGTTCGGTGTAGGTCGTTCGCTCCAAGCTGGGCTGTGT
GCACGAACCCCCCGTTCAGCCCGACCGCTGCGCCTTATCCGGTAACTATCGTCTTGAGTCCAACCCGGTA
AGACACGACTTATCGCCACTGGCAGCAGCCACTGGTAACAGGATTAGCAGAGCGAGGTATGTAGGCGGTG
CTACAGAGTTCTTGAAGTGGTGGCCTAACTACGGCTACACTAGAAGAACAGTATTTGGTATCTGCGCTCT
GCTGAAGCCAGTTACCTTCGGAAAAAGAGTTGGTAGCTCTTGATCCGGCAAACAAACCACCGCTGGTAGC
GGTGGTTTTTTTGTTTGCAAGCAGCAGATTACGCGCAGAAAAAAAGGATCTCAAGAAGATCCTTTGATCT
TTTCTACGGGGTCTGACGCTCAGTGGAACGAAAACTCACGTTAAGGGATTTTGGTCATGAGATTATCAAA
AAGGATCTTCACCTAGATCCTTTTAAATTAAAAATGAAGTTTTAAATCAATCTAAAGTATATATGAGTAA
ACTTGGTCTGACAGTTACCAATGCTTAATCAGTGAGGCACCTATCTCAGCGATCTGTCTATTTCGTTCAT
CCATAGTTGCCTGACTCCCCGTCGTGTAGATAACTACGATACGGGAGGGCTTACCATCTGGCCCCAGTGC
TGCAATGATACCGCGAGACCCACGCTCACCGGCTCCAGATTTATCAGCAATAAACCAGCCAGCCGGAAGG
GCCGAGCGCAGAAGTGGTCCTGCAACTTTATCCGCCTCCATCCAGTCTATTAATTGTTGCCGGGAAGCTA
GAGTAAGTAGTTCGCCAGTTAATAGTTTGCGCAACGTTGTTGCCATTGCTACAGGCATCGTGGTGTCACG
CTCGTCGTTTGGTATGGCTTCATTCAGCTCCGGTTCCCAACGATCAAGGCGAGTTACATGATCCCCCATG
TTGTGCAAAAAAGCGGTTAGCTCCTTCGGTCCTCCGATCGTTGTCAGAAGTAAGTTGGCCGCAGTGTTAT
CACTCATGGTTATGGCAGCACTGCATAATTCTCTTACTGTCATGCCATCCGTAAGATGCTTTTCTGTGAC
TGGTGAGTACTCAACCAAGTCATTCTGAGAATAGTGTATGCGGCGACCGAGTTGCTCTTGCCCGGCGTCA
ATACGGGATAATACCGCGCCACATAGCAGAACTTTAAAAGTGCTCATCATTGGAAAACGTTCTTCGGGGC
GAAAACTCTCAAGGATCTTACCGCTGTTGAGATCCAGTTCGATGTAACCCACTCGTGCACCCAACTGATC
TTCAGCATCTTTTACTTTCACCAGCGTTTCTGGGTGAGCAAAAACAGGAAGGCAAAATGCCGCAAAAAAG
GGAATAAGGGCGACACGGAAATGTTGAATACTCATACTCTTCCTTTTTCAATATTATTGAAGCATTTATC
AGGGTTATTGTCTCATGAGCGGATACATATTTGAATGTATTTAGAAAAATAAACAAATAGGGGTTCCGCG
CACATTTCCCCGAAAAGTGCCACCTAAATTGTAAGCGTTAATATTTTGTTAAAATTCGCGTTAAATTTTT
GTTAAATCAGCTCATTTTTTAACCAATAGGCCGAAATCGGCAAAATCCCTTATAAATCAAAAGAATAGAC
CGAGATAGGGT
[37 nt withheld, positions 7152-7188]
AAAGAACGTGGACTCCAACGTCAAAGG
[49 nt withheld, positions 7216-7264]
T
[91 nt withheld, positions 7266-7356]
G
[124 nt withheld, positions 7358-7481]
CCCATTCGCCATTCAGGCTGCGCAACTGTTGGGAAGGGCGATCGGTGCGGGCCTCTTCGCTATTACGCCA
GCTGGCGAAAGGGGGATGTGCTGCAAGGCGATTAAGTTGGGTAACGCCAGGGTTTTCCCAGTCACGACGT
TGTAAAACGACGGCCAGTGAGCGCGCGTAATACGACTCACTATAGGGCGAATTGGGTACGTCCCTAGGCC
TCCAAAAAAGCCTCCTCACTACTTCTGGAATAGCTCAGAGGCCGAGGCGGCCTCGGCCTCTGCATAAATA
AAAAAAATTAGTCAGCCATGGGGCGGAGAATGGGCGGAACTGGGCGGAGTTAGGGGCGGGATGGGCGGAG
TTAGGGGCGGGATAGCTAGAGCCAGACATGATAAGATACATTGATGAGTTTGGACAAACCACAACTAGAA
TGCAGTGAAAAAAATGCTTTATTTGTGAAATTTGTGATGCTATTGCTTTATTTGTAACCATTATAAGCTG
CAATAAACAAGTTCCTCTCACTCTCTGATATTCATTTCTTTGCAAGTTATAAATACTGAATAATAAGATG
ACATGAACTACTACTGCTAGAGATTTTCCACACTGACTAAAAGGGTCTGAGGGATCTCTAGTTACCAGAG
TCACACAACAGACGGGCACACACTACTTGAAGCACTCAAGGCAAGCTTTATTGAGGCTTAAGCAGTGGGT
TCCCTAGTTAGCCAGAGAGCTCCCAGGCTCAGATCTGGTCTAACCAGAGAGACCCAGTACAAGCAAAAAG
CAGATCTTGTCTTCGTTGGGAGTGAATTAGCCCTTCCAGTCCCCCCTTTTCTTTTAAAAAGTGGCTAAGA
TCTACAGCTGCCTTGTAAGTCATTGGTCTTAAAGGTACCGATGCATGGGGTCGTGCGCTCCTTTCGGTCG
GGCGCTGCGGGTCGTGGGGCGGGCGTCAGGCACCGGGCTTGCGGGTCATGCACCAGGTGCGCGGTCCTTC
GGGCACCTCGACGTCGGCGGTGACGGTGAAGCCGAGCCGCTCGTAGAAGGGGAGGTTGCGGGGCGCGGAG
GTCTCCAGGAAGGCGGGCACCCCGGCGCGCTCGGCCGCCTCCACTCCGGGGAGCACGACGGCGCTGCCCA
GACCCTTGCCCTGGTGGTCGGGCGAGACGCCGACGGTGGCCAGGAACCACGCGGGCTCCTTGGGCCGGTG
CGGCGCCAGGAGGCCTTCCATCTGTTGCTGCGCGGCCAGCCGGGAACCGCTCAACTCGGCCATGCGCGGG
CCGATCTCGGCGAACACCGCCCCCGCTTCGACGCTCTCCGGCGTGGTCCAGACCGCCACCGCGGCGCCGT
CGTCC
Features (pLannotate 1.2.2; 29 found; start..end, strand, type, name):
    220..682     -  misc_feature   IRES: internal ribosome entry site (IRES) of the encephalomyocarditis virus (EMCV)
    828..1448    -  CDS            tetR: TETR2_ECOLX - Experimental evidence at protein level: Swiss-Prot protein existence level 1. TetR is the repressor of the tetracycline resistance element; its N-terminal region forms a helix-turn-helix structure and binds DNA. Binding of tetracycline to TetR reduces the repressor affinity for the tetracycline resistance gene (tetA) promoter operator sites. From Escherichia coli.
   1459..1477    -  promoter       T7 promoter: promoter for bacteriophage T7 RNA polymerase
   1532..2104    -  intron         β-globin intron: intron from rabbit β-globin gene
   2113..2623    -  promoter       hPGK promoter: human phosphoglycerate kinase 1 promoter
   2672..2789    -  misc_feature   cPPT/CTS: central polypurine tract and central termination sequence of HIV-1
   2890..2984    -  promoter       H1-2O2 promoter: doxycycline-inducible variant of the human H1 RNA promoter (Henriksen et al., 2007)
   3025..3125    -  CDS            Rev (fragment): human immunodeficiency virus 1 (HIV-1) Rev protein; rev; enhances nuclear export of unspliced and incompletely spliced viral mRNAs
   3502..3735    -  misc_feature   RRE: The Rev response element (RRE) of HIV-1 allows for Rev-dependent mRNA export from the nucleus to the cytoplasm.
   3881..4244    -  CDS            HIV-1 gag (fragment): gag protein from human immunodeficiency virus 1; gag
   4228..4353    -  misc_feature   HIV-1 Ψ: packaging signal of human immunodeficiency virus type 1
   4400..4580    -  LTR            5' LTR (truncated): truncated 5' long terminal repeat (LTR) from HIV-1
   4581..4807    -  promoter       RSV promoter: Rous sarcoma virus enhancer/promoter
   4835..4853    -  promoter       T3 promoter: promoter for bacteriophage T3 RNA polymerase
   4898..4914    -  protein_bind   lac operator: The lac repressor binds to the lac operator to inhibit transcription in E. coli. This inhibition can be relieved by adding lactose or isopropyl-β-D-thiogalactopyranoside (IPTG). lac repressor encoded by lacI
   4922..4952    -  promoter       lac promoter: promoter for the E. coli lac operon
   4967..4988    -  protein_bind   CAP binding site: CAP binding activates transcription in the presence of cAMP. E. coli catabolite activator protein
   5001..5093    -  CDS            lacI (fragment): lac repressor; lacI; The lac repressor binds to the lac operator to inhibit transcription in E. coli. This inhibition can be relieved by adding lactose or isopropyl-β-D-thiogalactopyranoside (IPTG).
   5276..5864    -  rep_origin     ori: high-copy-number ColE1/pMB1/pBR322/pUC origin of replication
   6035..6895    -  CDS            AmpR: β-lactamase; bla; confers resistance to ampicillin, carbenicillin, and related antibiotics
   6896..7000    -  promoter       AmpR promoter: bla
   7053..7481    -  rep_origin     f1 ori (sequence partly withheld): f1 bacteriophage origin of replication; arrow indicates direction of (+) strand synthesis
   7486..7641    -  CDS            lacZα (fragment): LacZα fragment of β-galactosidase; lacZ fragment
   7649..7667    +  promoter       T7 promoter: promoter for bacteriophage T7 RNA polymerase
   7688..7823    -  rep_origin     SV40 ori: SV40 origin of replication
   7863..7984    -  polyA_signal   SV40 poly(A) signal: SV40 polyadenylation signal
   8056..8289    -  LTR            3' LTR (ΔU3): self-inactivating 3' long terminal repeat (LTR) from HIV-1
   8291..8374    -  CDS            nef (fragment): NEF_HV1Z2 - Experimental evidence at protein level: Swiss-Prot protein existence level 1. Extracellular Nef protein targets CD4(+) T-lymphocytes for apoptosis by interacting with CXCR4 surface receptors. From Human immunodeficiency virus type 1 group M subtype D (isolate Z2/CDC-Z34) (HIV-1).
   8417..200     -  CDS            PuroR (across the origin): puromycin N-acetyltransferase; pac from Streptomyces alboniger; confers resistance to puromycin
