[The description below was written by a language model from this plasmid's Addgene catalogue record and pLannotate feature annotations shown in this document.]
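Description:
Tet-pLKO-FOXM1-shRNA-81 is a self-inactivating HIV-1-based lentiviral RNAi vector built on the Tet-pLKO-puro backbone, designed for doxycycline-inducible knockdown of human FOXM1 in mammalian cells. It is propagated in E. coli through a ColE1/pUC-type origin with ampicillin selection (AmpR); the catalogue lists it as low copy and grown in a recombination-deficient strain, as is usual for plasmids carrying repeated LTRs. An f1 origin and remnants of lac/lacZα cloning sequences are also annotated in the bacterial portion. The viral genome is driven by an RSV promoter fused to a truncated 5' LTR and contains the Ψ packaging signal, a gag fragment, the RRE and a cPPT/CTS. It ends in a ΔU3 3' LTR followed by an SV40 poly(A) signal, an arrangement typical of third-generation vectors whose packaging functions are supplied in trans.

The payload consists of two units. An H1 RNA polymerase III promoter variant carrying tet operator sequences (H1/TO, annotated as H1-2O2) drives the FOXM1 hairpin, which was made from annealed oligonucleotides based on a Broad TRC design and ligated between the AgeI and EcoRI sites. The hairpin itself is not annotated in the feature table. Downstream, a human PGK promoter with a β-globin intron expresses TetR, followed by an EMCV IRES and puromycin N-acetyltransferase, so one transcript supplies both the repressor and the mammalian selection marker. TetR binds the operators and silences the shRNA until doxycycline relieves repression. The final plasmid is smaller than the listed backbone, suggesting that cloning replaced a stuffer fragment. The vector is suited to producing stable, puromycin-selected cell lines for conditional FOXM1 depletion.
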