Addgene plasmid #89497: Tet-pLKO-FOXM1-shRNA-81
Purpose: Lentiviral vector with dox inducible expression of shRNA targeting human FOXM1.
Depositing lab: Adam Karpf. Depositing organization: University of Nebraska Medical Center.
Backbone
  Vector backbone: Tet-pLKO-puro
  Backbone size w/o insert (bp): 10633
  Total vector size (bp): 8816
  Vector type: Mammalian Expression, Lentiviral, RNAi ; Doxycycline inducible
  Selectable markers: Puromycin
Growth in bacteria
  Bacterial resistance: Ampicillin, 100 μg/mL
  Growth temperature: 37°C
  Growth strain: NEB Stable
  Copy number: Low Copy
Gene/Insert
  Gene/Insert name: FOXM1
  gRNA/shRNA sequence: AGGACCACTTTCCCTACTTTA
  Species: H. sapiens (human)
  Entrez Gene: FOXM1 (a.k.a. FKHL16, FOXM1A, FOXM1B, FOXM1C, HFH-11, HFH11, HNF-3, INS-1, MPHOSPH2, MPP-2, MPP2, PIG29, TRIDENT)
  Promoter: H1/TO
  Cloning method: Restriction Enzyme; 5′ cloning site AgeI (unknown if destroyed); 3′ cloning site EcoRI (unknown if destroyed)
  Sequencing primers: 5′ GGCAGGGATATTCACCATTATCGTTTCAGA
Terms and licenses: Academic/Nonprofit Terms; Industry Terms: Not Available to Industry
Depositor comments: The FOXM1 shRNA (TRCN0000273981) sequence was retrieved from the Broad Genetic Perturbation Platform Web Portal. Oligos corresponding to the shRNA were annealed and ligated into Tet-pLKO-puro.
How to cite: Tet-pLKO-FOXM1-shRNA-81 was a gift from Adam Karpf (Addgene plasmid # 89497 ; http://n2t.net/addgene:89497 ; RRID:Addgene_89497)
