>Addgene plasmid #89497 | Tet-pLKO-FOXM1-shRNA-81 | depositor partial sequence | sequence record 176956 | GGCAGGGATATTCACCATTATCGTTTCAGA
AGAAGGTGGAGAGAGAGACAGAGACAGATCCATTCGATTAGTGAACGGATCTCGACGGTATCGATCACGA
GACTAGCCTCGAGCGGCCGCAATATTTGCATGTCGCTATGTGTTCTGGGAAATCACCATAAACGTGAAAT
CCCTATCAGTGATAGAGACTTATAAGTTCCCTATCAGTGATAGAGACACCGGAGGACCACTTTCCCTACT
TTACTCGAGTAAAGTAGGGAAAGTGGTCCTTTTTTGAATTCTCGACCTCGAGACAAATGGCAGTATTCAT
CCACAATTTTAAAAGAAAAGGGGGGATTGGGGGGTACAGTGCAGGGGAAAGAATAGTAGACATAATAGCA
ACAGACATACAAACTAAAGAATTACAAAAACAAATTACAAAAATTCAAAATTTTCGGGTTTATTACAGGG
ACAGCAGAGATCCACTTTGGCCGCGGCTCGAGGGGGTTGGGGTTGCGCCTTTTCCAAGGCAGCCCTGGGT
TTGCGCAGGGACGCGGCTGCTCTGGGCGTGGTTCCGGGAAACGCAGCGGCGCCGACCCTGGGTCTCGCAC
ATTCTTCACGTCCGTTCGCAGCGTCACCCGGATCTTCGCCGCTACCCTTGTGGGCCCCCCGGCGACGCTT
CCTGCTCCGCCCCTAAGTCGGGAAGGTTCCTTGCGGTTCGCGGCGTGCCGGACGTGACAACGGAAGCCGC
ACGTCTCACTAGTACCCTCGCAGACGGACAGCGCCAGGGAGCATGGCAGCGCGCGACGCG
